>Addgene plasmid #38832 | RNGTT | depositor partial sequence | sequence record 48889 | RNGTT sequence 753 bps
ATGCACCATCATCATCATCATTCTTCTGGTGTAGATCTGGGTACCGAGAACCTGTACTTCCAATCCATGG
CTCACAACAAGATCCCGCCGCGGTGGCTGAACTGTCCCCGGCGCGGCCAGCCGGTGGCAGGAAGATTCTT
ACCTCTGAAGACAATGTTAGGACCAAGATATGATAGTCAAGTTGCTGAAGAAAATCGGTTCCATCCCAGC
ATGCTCTCAAATTACCTAAAGAGCCTAAAGGTTAAAATGGGCTTGTTGGTGGACCTGACAAATACTTCAA
GGTTCTATGACCGAAATGACATAGAAAAAGAAGGAATCAAATATATAAAACTTCAGTGTAAAGGACATGG
TGAGTGCCCTACCACTGAGAATACTGAGACCTTTATTCGTCTGTGTGAGCGGTTTAATGAAAGAAATCCA
CCTGAACTTATAGGTGTTCATTGTACTCATGGCTTCAATCGCACTGGTTTCCTCATATGTGCCTTTTTGG
TGGAGAAAATGGATTGGAGTATCGAAGCAGCAGTTGCTACTTTTGCCCAAGCCAGACCACCAGGAATCTA
CAAGGGTGATTATTTGAAGGAACTTTTTCGTCGGTATGGTGACATAGAGGAAGCACCACCCCCACCTCTA
TTGCCAGATTGGTGTTTTGAGGATGATGAAGACGAAGATGAGGATGAGGATGGAAAGAAGGAATCAGAAA
CCGGGTCAAGTGCTTCTTTTGGCTAAGACAGTAAAGGTGGATACGGATCCGAA
