>Addgene plasmid #38832 | RNGTT | addgene partial sequence | sequence record 50311 | T7 5'-TAATACGACTCACTATAGGG-3'
TACTTTAAGAAGGAGATATACATATGCACCATCATCATCATCATTCTTCTGGTGTAGATCTGGGTACCGA
GAACCTGTACTTCCAATCCATGGCTCACAACAAGATCCCGCCGCGGTGGCTGAACTGTCCCCGGCGCGGC
CAGCCGGTGGCAGGAAGATTCTTACCTCTGAAGACAATGTTAGGACCAAGATATGATAGTCAAGTTGCTG
AAGAAAATCGGTTCCATCCCAGCATGCTCTCAAATTACCTAAAGAGCCTAAAGGTTAAAATGGGCTTGTT
GGTGGACCTGACAAATACTTCAAGGTTCTATGACCGAAATGACATAGAAAAAGAAGGAATCAAATATATA
AAACTTCAGTGTAAAGGACATGGTGAGTGCCCTACCACTGAGAATACTGAGACCTTTATTCGTCTGTGTG
AGCGGTTTAATGAAAGAAATCCACCTGAACTTATAGGTGTTCATTGTACTCATGGCTTCAATCGCACTGG
TTTCCTCATATGTGCCTTTTTGGTGGAGAAAATGGATTGGAGTATCGAAGCAGCAGTTGCTACTTTTGCC
CAAGCCAGACCACCAGGAATCTACAAGGGTGATTATTTGAAGGAACTTTTTCGTCGGTATGGTGACATAG
AGGAAGCACCACCCCCACCTCTATTGCCAGATTGGTGTTTTGAGGATGATGAAGACGAAGATGAGGATGA
GGATGGAAAGAAGGAATCAGAAACCGGGTCAAGTGCTTCTTTTGGCTAAGACAGTAAAGGTGGATACGGA
TCCGAATTCGAGCTCCGTCGACAAGCTTGCGGCCGCACTCGAGCACCACCACCACCACCACTGAGATCCG
GCTGCTAACAAAGCCCGAAAGGAAGCTGA
