>Addgene plasmid #38832 | RNGTT | addgene partial sequence | sequence record 50312 | T7_term
CTTGTTAGCAGCCGGATCTCAGTGGTGGTGGTGGTGGTGCTCGAGTGCGGCCGCAAGCTTGTCGACGGAG
CTCGAATTCGGATCCGTATCCACCTTTACTGTCTTAGCCAAAAGAAGCACTTGACCCGGTTTCTGATTCC
TTCTTTCCATCCTCATCCTCATCTTCGTCTTCATCATCCTCAAAACACCAATCTGGCAATAGAGGTGGGG
GTGGTGCTTCCTCTATGTCACCATACCGACGAAAAAGTTCCTTCAAATAATCACCCTTGTAGATTCCTGG
TGGTCTGGCTTGGGCAAAAGTAGCAACTGCTGCTTCGATACTCCAATCCATTTTCTCCACCAAAAAGGCA
CATATGAGGAAACCAGTGCGATTGAAGCCATGAGTACAATGAACACCTATAAGTTCAGGTGGATTTCTTT
CATTAAACCGCTCACACAGACGAATAAAGGTCTCAGTATTCTCAGTGGTAGGGCACTCACCATGTCCTTT
ACACTGAAGTTTTATATATTTGATTCCTTCTTTTTCTATGTCATTTCGGTCATAGAACCTTGAAGTATTT
GTCAGGTCCACCAACAAGCCCATTTTAACCTTTAGGCTCTTTAGGTAATTTGAGAGCATGCTGGGATGGA
ACCGATTTTCTTCAGCAACTTGACTATCATATCTTGGTCCTAACATTGTCTTCAGAGGTAAGAATCTTCC
TGCCACCGGCTGGCCGCGCCGGGGACAGTTCAGCCACCGCGGCGGGATCTTGTTGTGAGCCATGGATTGG
AAGTACAGGTTCTCGGTACCCAGATCTACACCAGAAGAATGATGATGATGATGGTGCA
