[The description below was written by a language model from this plasmid's Addgene catalogue record.]
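Description:
RNGTT is a bacterial expression plasmid built on the pNIC28-Bsa4 backbone from the SGC, designed for producing recombinant human protein in E. coli for structural studies. It is maintained under kanamycin selection and is recorded as a low-copy plasmid. The record does not name the origin of replication or give a feature table, so the fine architecture of the backbone cannot be confirmed from the information provided.

The insert is a 753 bp fragment of human RNGTT, the gene encoding the mRNA capping enzyme (RNA guanylyltransferase and 5'-phosphatase), which carries out the first steps of 5' cap formation on nascent RNA polymerase II transcripts. The catalogue entry cautions that the insert may not be the full open reading frame, and its short length suggests a truncated or single-domain construct, though which part of the protein is covered is not specified. The fragment was introduced by ligation-independent cloning and is fused at its N-terminus to a His tag followed by a TEV protease site. This allows capture of the protein by immobilised metal affinity chromatography and subsequent removal of the tag by TEV cleavage. The promoter is not explicitly listed. However, the recommended sequencing primers are T7 and T7-term, implying the insert sits between a T7 promoter and T7 terminator, an arrangement that relies on an expression host supplying T7 RNA polymerase.

The stated purpose is bacterial expression for structure determination, and the entry links the construct to a deposited Protein Data Bank structure, pointing to its use in generating purified protein for crystallography and related biochemical work.
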