Addgene plasmid #38832: RNGTT
Purpose: Bacterial expression for structure determination; may not be full ORF
Depositing lab: Nicola Burgess-Brown. Depositing organization: University of Oxford.
Backbone
  Vector backbone: pNIC28-Bsa4
  Backbone manufacturer: SGC
  Vector type: Bacterial Expression
Growth in bacteria
  Bacterial resistance: Kanamycin, 50 μg/mL
  Growth temperature: 37°C
  Growth strain: Mach1
  Copy number: Low Copy
Gene/Insert
  Gene/Insert name: RNGTT (alt names: RNA guanylyltransferase and 5'-phosphatase; PDB:2C46)
  Species: H. sapiens (human)
  Insert size (bp): 753
  Entrez Gene: RNGTT (a.k.a. CAP1A, HCE, HCE1, hCAP)
  Tag / fusion protein: His Tev (N terminal on insert)
  Cloning method: Ligation Independent Cloning
  Sequencing primers: 5′ T7; 3′ T7-term
Terms and licenses: Academic/Nonprofit Terms; Industry Terms: Not Available to Industry
How to cite: RNGTT was a gift from Nicola Burgess-Brown (Addgene plasmid # 38832 ; http://n2t.net/addgene:38832 ; RRID:Addgene_38832)
